>Addgene plasmid #226804 | pCMK104 | addgene full sequence | sequence record 455437 | Addgene NGS Result
CACCAATAACTGCCTTAAAAAAATTACGCCCCGTGAGTTTTCGTTCCACTGAGCGTCAGACCCCGTAGAA
AAGATCAAAGGATCTTCTTGAGATCCTTTTTTTCTGCGCGTAATCTGCTGCTTGCAAACAAAAAAACCAC
CGCTACCAGCGGTGGTTTGTTTGCCGGATCAAGAGCTACCAACTCTTTTTCCGAAGGTAACTGGCTTCAG
CAGAGCGCAGATACCAAATACTGTCCTTCTAGTGTAGCCGTAGTTAGGCCACCACTTCAAGAACTCTGTA
GCACCGCCTACATACCTCGCTCTGCTAATCCTGTTACCAGTGGCTGCTGCCAGTGGCGATAAGTCGTGTC
TTACCGGGTTGGACTCAAGACGATAGTTACCGGATAAGGCGCAGCGGTCGGGCTGAACGGGGGGTTCGTG
CACACAGCCCAGCTTGGAGCGAACGACCTACACCGAACTGAGATACCTACAGCGTGAGCTATGAGAAAGC
GCCACGCTTCCCGAAGGGAGAAAGGCGGACAGGTATCCGGTAAGCGGCAGGGTCGGAACAGGAGAGCGCA
CGAGGGAGCTTCCAGGGGGAAACGCCTGGTATCTTTATAGTCCTGTCGGGTTTCGCCACCTCTGACTTGA
GCGTCGATTTTTGTGATGCTCGTCAGGGGGGCGGAGCCTATGGAAAAACGCCAGCAACGCGGCCTTTTTA
CGGTTCCTGGCCTTTTGCTGGCCTTTTGCTCACATGTTCTTTCCTGCGTTATCCCCTGATTCTGTGGATA
ACCGTATTACCGCCTTTGAGTGAGCTTATTGGGGGCTTGTTGAAGATTTACTTTAGGCATTTACGCTTTA
ACTCCTTAAATCTAAAGAACGAAGAACTATATGGTGCGGCCCAGGGGGGCAGATACTTTACAAAACAATC
ATCATGTAGGTCACAATCTAGAACACAAAGAATTTTTCTAAAAAATAAACGACATACCCTTTAACTTTCT
TACGCTTTATAACTTTTAATTGAGCGCTCACTACTTTAGACGGGCAACAATCGAAAAAGGTTCAACGATT
CATTAAAATCTCAGGGATGGGGAATTCATCGGCGTTCTATACTTAATTCTCCTTGATTGACCAAGAGCTT
GAAAAGGGGAAAAGATGCGGGATTACCGAACTTGGAATATCGACAGACTCAATTAGAAATATAGTGTCGT
TGCAATATGTTATTCAATGCGATAAGGGTGGCCCTTGCGGGGAAGACATCTCTCAAAAATGAGACCTCTA
TTGCAGTAGAGGTACAGGGAGATGCCCATAAATTAAGACTTAGACGTCGGAATTGCCAGCTGGGGCGCCC
TCTGGTAAGGTTGGGAAGCCCTGCAAAGTAAACTGGATGGCTTTCTTGCCGCCAAGGATCTGATGGCGCA
GGGGATCATGATCTGATCAAGAGACAGGATGAGGATCGTTTCGCATGATTGAACAAGATGGATTGCACGC
AGGTTCTCCGGCCGCTTGGGTGGAGAGGCTATTCGGCTATGACTGGGCACAACAGACAATCGGCTGCTCT
GATGCCGCCGTGTTCCGGCTGTCAGCGCAGGGGCGCCCGGTTCTTTTTGTCAAGACCGACCTGTCCGGTG
CCCTGAATGAACTGCAGGACGAGGCAGCGCGGCTATCGTGGCTGGCCACGACGGGCGTTCCTTGCGCAGC
TGTGCTCGACGTTGTCACTGAAGCGGGAAGGGACTGGCTGCTATTGGGCGAAGTGCCGGGGCAGGATCTC
CTGTCATCTCACCTTGCTCCTGCCGAGAAAGTATCCATCATGGCTGATGCAATGCGGCGGCTGCATACGC
TTGATCCGGCTACCTGCCCATTCGACCACCAAGCGAAACATCGCATCGAGCGAGCACGTACTCGGATGGA
AGCCGGTCTTGTCGATCAGGATGATCTGGACGAAGAGCATCAGGGGCTCGCGCCAGCCGAACTGTTCGCC
AGGCTCAAGGCGCGCATGCCCGACGGCGAGGATCTCGTCGTGACCCATGGCGATGCCTGCTTGCCGAATA
TCATGGTGGAAAATGGCCGCTTTTCTGGATTCATCGACTGTGGCCGGCTGGGTGTGGCGGACCGCTATCA
GGACATAGCGTTGGCTACCCGTGATATTGCTGAAGAGCTTGGCGGCGAATGGGCTGACCGCTTCCTCGTG
CTTTACGGTATCGCCGCTCCCGATTCGCAGCGCATCGCCTTCTATCGCCTTCTTGACGAGTTCTTCTGAG
CGGGACTCTGGGGTTCGAGAGCTCGCTTGGACTCCTGTTGATAGATCCAGTAATGACCTCAGAACTCCAT
CTGGATTTGTTCAGAACGCTCGGTTGCCGCCGGGCGTTTTTTATTGGTGAGAATCCAAGCACTAGTCATT
CCTTGTGATGATCACTACCGTTTAAAAGATTGAAAAAGAATATTTTTTTGACCAATAAGTCCAGTTTATT
CAAAAAAAGGCGCTTTGTATACCTTTAGGAAAAAGATAATCTCAGCAAAAATAAGGGCATTTAGGCCAGA
AATGAAGAACGTAGAAGTATTTTGGCAAGCCAGGGATTTCACCTAAAAATTAACGGTTGATAATCCTTCT
CAAAAATAAAAGAATGTCCTTGTTAGTCCAGGAAACCGAGGTGGCGATCGCCTTTGGATCAAGATCTATT
CCCAGAGTTGCAGAATTTGTGCCGTGATGGGATGGCGTTTCGATTTTTGTAACCCGGTGCGATGGATTGG
TCAGGTGAGTAGCGATGGATAATTTTTCCGGCCTCTTCACCCCAAAAAGATCTAGCGGCTTCCCTGGGGC
ATGGGATGATAGGTTAAGCTGTCTTACGGTCTTTTGCCCCTGATTTTTCTATGGTTAGAATTAACGAAAA
TTACCTCAAACTCGCACCTCGCTAACGGATTCACCACTCCAAGAATTGGAGCCAATCAATTCTTGCGGAG
AACTGTGAATGCGCAAACCAACCCTTGGCAGAACATATCCATCGCGTCCGCCATCTCCAGCAGCCGCACG
CGGCGCATCTCGGGCAGCGTTGGGTCCTGGCCACGGGTGCGCATGATCGTGCTCCTGTCGTTGAGGACCC
GGCTAGGCTGGCGGGGTTGCCTTACTGGTTAGCAGAATGAATCACCGATACGCGAGCGAACGTGAAGCGA
CTGCTGCTGCAAAACGTCTGCGACCTGAGCAACAACATGAATGGTCTTCGGTTTCCGTGTTTCGTAAAGT
CTGGAAACGCGGAAGTCCCCTACGTGCTGCTGAAGTTGCCCGCAACAGAGAGTGGAACCAACCGGTGATA
CCACGATACTATGACTGAGAGTCAACGCCATGAGCGGCCTCATTTCTTATTCTGAGTTACAACAGTCCGC
ACCGCTGCCGGTAGCTCCTTCCGGTGGGCGCGGGGCATGACTATCGTCGCCGCACTTATGACTGTCTTCT
TTATCATGCAACTCGTAGGACAGGTGCCGGCAGCGCCCAACAGTCCCCCGGCCACGGGGCCTGCCACCAT
ACCCACGCCGAAACAAGCGCCCTGCACCATTATGTTCCGGATCTGCATCGCAGGATGCTGCTGGCTACCC
TGTGGAACACCTACATCTGTATTAACGAAGCGCTAACCGTTTTTATCAGGCTCTGGGAGGCAGAATAAAT
GATCATATCGTCAATTATTACCTCCACGGGGAGAGCCTGAGCAAACTGGCCTCAGGCATTTGAGAAGCAC
ACGGTCACACTGCTTCCGGTAGTCAATAAACCGGTAAACCAGCAATAGACATAAGCGGCTATTTAACGAC
CCTGCCCTGAACCGACGACCGGGTCGAATTTGCTTTCGAATTTCTGCCATTCATCCGCTTATTATCACTT
ATTCAGGCGTAGCAACCAGGCGTTTAAGGG
Features (pLannotate 1.2.2; 8 found; start..end, strand, type, name):
     88..676     +  rep_origin     ori: high-copy-number ColE1/pMB1/pBR322/pUC origin of replication
   1309..1413    +  CDS            tnpA (fragment): TN5P_ECOLX - Also known as tnp. Experimental evidence at protein level: Swiss-Prot protein existence level 1. Mediates transposition of transposon Tn5 by a 'cut and paste' mechanism. First, the monomeric transposase binds the 19 bp inverted DNA repeats flanking the transposon. Then, dimerization of the DNA- bound transposase creates a synaptic DNA complex. After nicking of the first DNA strand, excision of the transposon proceeds through a series of intermediates. The transposase then mediates the insertion of the transposon at a new site by strand transfer. The activity of the wild- type tran
   1445..2236    +  CDS            neo: KKA2_KLEPN - Also known as kan, nptII. Experimental evidence at protein level: Swiss-Prot protein existence level 1. Resistance to kanamycin, neomycin, paromomycin, ribostamycin, butirosin and gentamicin B. From Klebsiella pneumoniae.
   2270..2364    +  terminator     lambda t0 terminator: transcription terminator from phage lambda
   3112..3237    -  CDS            YPB1_ECOLX (fragment): Protein predicted: Swiss-Prot protein existence level 4. From Escherichia coli.
   3373..3466    +  CDS            TcR (fragment): tetracycline efflux protein; tet; confers resistance to tetracycline
   3463..3520    -  CDS            TcR (fragment): tetracycline efflux protein; tet; confers resistance to tetracycline
   3507..3605    +  CDS            YPB2_ECOLX (fragment): Protein predicted: Swiss-Prot protein existence level 4. From Escherichia coli.
