[The description below was written by a language model from this plasmid's Addgene catalogue record and pLannotate feature annotations shown in this document.]
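Description:
pCMK104 is a 3,880 bp integration vector built on a pBR322 backbone and listed as an empty backbone. It is designed to deliver a kanamycin resistance cassette into the NS2 (neutral site 2) locus by homologous recombination. The associated publication concerns transformation of the cyanobacterium Synechococcus sp. PCC 7002, which is presumably the intended recipient, although the catalogue fields do not name the host directly. In E. coli the plasmid replicates from a ColE1/pMB1-type origin and is selected with kanamycin. No cyanobacterial replicon is annotated, consistent with a plasmid that must integrate into the genome to confer stable resistance.

The payload is the neo/nptII aminoglycoside phosphotransferase gene. A short fragment of the Tn5 transposase coding region precedes it, most likely carried over from the marker's Tn5 source, and the phage lambda t0 transcription terminator follows it. The promoter driving neo is not annotated. According to the record, 500 bp homology arms targeting NS2 flank the cassette, and the right arm contains a single homologous HIP1 (highly iterated palindrome 1) site. The automated feature table does not label the arms or the HIP1 site, but unannotated stretches on either side of the marker are where they would be expected to lie. The remaining annotations are short fragments of the tetracycline resistance gene and of predicted pBR322 open reading frames. These are backbone remnants and not functional markers.

The plasmid appears to belong to a set of constructs used to test how HIP1 sequences, homology and methylation affect transformation efficiency, with the yield of kanamycin-resistant integrants as the readout.
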