Addgene plasmid #226804: pCMK104
Purpose: (Empty Backbone) Integrates KanR into NS2, 500 bp homology, one homologous HIP1 site in right homology arm
Depositing lab: David Nielsen. Depositing organization: Arizona State University. Publication: Highly iterated palindrome 1 sequence improves Synechococcus sp. PCC 7002 transformation efficiencies in a homology- and methylation-dependent manner. Kamoku C, Nielsen DR. Biotechnol Prog. 2025 Jan 23:e3518. doi: 10.1002/btpr.3518. PubMed 39846505.
Backbone
  Vector backbone: pBR322
  Backbone size (bp): 3880
  Vector type: Unspecified
Growth in bacteria
  Bacterial resistance: Kanamycin, 50 μg/mL
  Growth temperature: 37°C
  Growth strain: DH5alpha
  Copy number: Unknown
Terms and licenses: Academic/Nonprofit Terms; Industry Terms: Not Available to Industry
Depositor comments: Please visit https://doi.org/10.1101/2024.09.10.611283 for bioRxiv preprint.
How to cite: pCMK104 was a gift from David Nielsen (Addgene plasmid # 226804 ; http://n2t.net/addgene:226804 ; RRID:Addgene_226804)
